>Addgene plasmid #147066 | pAc5.1B-EGFP-DmGrowl_O | depositor full sequence | sequence record 289513 | Full Sequence
CTTCAAGGAATTAATTCTATATTCTAAAAACACAAATGATACTTCTAAAAAAAATCATGAATGGCATCAA
CTCTGAATCAAATCTTTGCAGATGCACCTACTTCTCATTTCCACTGTCACATCATTTTTCCAGATCTCGC
TGCCTGTTATGTGGCCCACAAACCAAGACACGTTTTATGGCCATTAAAGCTGGCTGATCGTCGCCAAACA
CCAAATACATATCAATATGTACATTCGAGAAAGAAGCGATCAAAGAAGCGTCTTCGGGCGAGTAGGAGAA
TGCGGAGGAGAAGGAGAACGAGCTGATCTAGTATCTCTCCACAATCCAATGCCAACTGACCAACTGGCCA
TATTCGGAGCAATTTGAAGCCAATTTCCATCGCCTGGCGATCGCTCCATTCTTGGCTATATGTTTTTCAC
CGTTCCCGGGGCCATTTTCAAAGACTCGTCGGTAAGATAAGATTGTGTCACTCGCTGTCTCTCTTCATTT
GTCGAAGAATGCTGAGGAATTTCGCGATGACGTCGGCGAGTATTTTGAAGAATGAGAATAATTTGTATTT
ATACGAAAATCAGTTAGTGGAATTTTCTACAAAAACATGTTATCTATAGATAATTTTGTTGCAAAATATG
TTGACTATGACAAAGATTGTATGTATATACCTTTAATGTATTCTCATTTTCTTATGTATTTATAATGGCA
ATGATGATACTGATGATATTTTAAGATGATGCCAGACCACAGGCTGATTTCTGCGTCTTTTGCCGAACGC
AGTGCATGTGCGGTTGTTGTTTTTTGGAATAGTTTCAATTTTCGGACTGTCCGCTTTGATTTCAGTTTCT
TGGCTTATTCAAAAAGCAAAGTAAAGCCAAAAAAGCGAGATGGCAATACCAAATGCGGCAAAACGGTAGT
GGAAGGAAAGGGGTGCGGGGCAGCGGAAGGAAGGGTGGGGCGGGGCGTGGCGGGGTCTGTGGCTGGGCGC
GACGTCACCGACGTTGGAGCCACTCCTTTGACCATGTGTGCGTGTGTGTATTATTCGTGTCTCGCCACTC
GCCGGTTGTTTTTTTCTTTTTATCTCGCTCTCTCTAGCGCCATCTCGTACGCATGCTCAACGCACCGCAT
GTTGCCGTGTCCTTTATGCGTCATTTTGGCTCGAAATAGGCAATTATTTAAACAAAGATTAGTCAACGAA
AACGCTAAAATAAATAAGTCTACAATATGGTTACTTATTGCCATGTGTGTGCAGCCAACGATAGCAACAA
AAGCAACAACACAGTGGCTTTCCCTCTTTCACTTTTTGTTTGCAAGCGCGTGCGAGCAAGACGGCACGAC
CGGCAAACGCAATTACGCTGACAAAGAGCAGACGAAGTTTTGGCCGAAAAACATCAAGGCGCCTGATACG
AATGCATTTGCAATAACAATTGCGATATTTAATATTGTTTATGAAGCTGTTTGACTTCAAAACACACAAA
AAAAAAAATAAAACAAATTATTTGAAAGAGAATTAGGAATCGGACAGCTTATCGTTACGGGCTAACAGCA
CACCGAGACGAAATAGCTTACCTGACGTCACAGCCTCTGGAAGAACTGCCGCCAAGCAGAGAGAGAGAGA
AAAAGAGGGAGAGCAGCTTAGACCGCATGTGCTTGTGTGTGAGGCGTCTCTCTCTTCGTCTCCTGTTTGC
GCAAACGCATAGACTGCACTGAGAAAATCGATTACCTATTTTTTATGAATGAATATTTGCACTATTACTA
TTCAAAACTATTAAGATAGCAATCACATTCAATAGCCAAATACTATACCACCTGAGCGATGCAACGAAAT
GATCAATTTGAGCAAAAATGCTGCATATTTAGGACGGCATCATTATAGAAATGCTTCTTGCTGTGTACTT
TTCTCTCGTCTGGCAGCTGTTTCGCCGTTATTGTTAAAACCGGCTTAAGTTAGGTGTGTTTTCTACGACT
AGTGATGCCCCTACTAGAAGATGTGTGTTGCACAAATGTCCCTGAATAACCAATTTGAAGTGCAGATAGC
AGTAAACGTAAGCTAATATGAATATTATTTAACTGTAATGTTTTAATATCGCTGGACATTACTAATAAAC
CCACTATAAACACATGTACATATGTATGTTTTGGCATACAATGAGTAGTTGGGGAAAAAATGTGTAAAAG
CACCGTGACCATCACAGCATAAAGATAACCAGCTGAAGTATCGAATATGAGTAACCCCCAAATTGAATCA
CATGCCGCAACTGATAGGACCCATGGAAGTACACTCTTCATGGCGATATACAAGACACACACAAGCACGA
ACACCCAGTTGCGGAGGAAATTCTCCGTAAATGAAAACCCAATCGGCGAACAATTCATACCCATATATGG
TAAAAGTTTTGAACGCGACTTGAGAGCGGAGAGCATTGCGGCTGATAAGGTTTTAGCGCTAAGCGGGCTT
TATAAAACGGGCTGCGGGACCAGTTTTCATATCACTACCGTTTGAGTTCTTGTGCTGTGTGGATACTCCT
CCCGACACAAAGCCGCTCCATCAGCCAGCAGTCGTCTAATCCAGAGACCCCGGATCGGGGTACCAACATG
GTGAGCAAGGGCGAGGAGCTGTTCACCGGGGTGGTGCCCATCCTGGTCGAGCTGGACGGCGACGTAAACG
GCCACAAGTTCAGCGTGTCCGGCGAGGGCGAGGGCGATGCCACCTACGGCAAGCTGACCCTGAAGTTCAT
CTGCACCACCGGCAAGCTGCCCGTGCCCTGGCCCACCCTCGTGACCACCCTGACCTACGGCGTGCAGTGC
TTCAGCCGCTACCCCGACCACATGAAGCAGCACGACTTCTTCAAGTCCGCCATGCCCGAAGGCTACGTCC
AGGAGCGCACCATCTTCTTCAAGGACGACGGCAACTACAAGACCCGCGCCGAGGTGAAGTTCGAGGGCGA
CACCCTGGTGAACCGCATCGAGCTGAAGGGCATCGACTTCAAGGAGGACGGCAACATCCTGGGGCACAAG
CTGGAGTACAACTACAACAGCCACAACGTCTATATCATGGCCGACAAGCAGAAGAACGGCATCAAGGTGA
ACTTCAAGATCCGCCACAACATCGAGGACGGCAGCGTGCAGCTCGCCGACCACTACCAGCAGAACACCCC
CATCGGCGACGGCCCCGTGCTGCTGCCCGACAACCACTACCTGAGCACCCAGTCCGCCCTGAGCAAAGAC
CCCAACGAGAAGCGCGATCACATGGTCCTGCTGGAGTTCGTGACCGCCGCCGGGATCACTCTCGGCATGG
ACGAGCTGTACAAGCCAAGCTTGATGGAGGACCAAAGCAACGCAGCCCCCGCTGTCGCCGCGGAGAACGG
CGGAAACACCGCGCAGGAGGTGTCTTCGACAACTCAGCCCATAGAGCCCACAAAGCGCTCGCTGCGCGTG
CAGACCTGGAAAAAGATCCAAGAGGGCAAGGTTGGCATTGGATTCAACAACATATTTAACCGAATTCCTT
CGTTCGTGGGTGCCGATAAGGCTGCTGCCTTGTTTGCCAATGAAGAGGAGTTCAAGAAAGCACAGCACAT
CAAGGTGAACATCGATCGCGTCTTGCATGAGTTTAAGGAACTGGCATTGCTGGCCGACAAGTCCGTATAC
TTGCCCAGCACCCGCGAATCTTCTGCACTGTGCCTAAAGGTAGATGTGCTGGCCGATGCCACCGAGGAGC
AGAAAAAGGAGGCTCTGCGCGTTCAAGATATTCAAAAGTTTCGCTCGGAAATTGGATTGGACAGCGGTCT
GAAGCTGGACATCGTGGTTATTGGCTCTGTTGTAGTGTCACGCGAGGGTTACCGCATTGGACGCGGAAAT
GGTTTCGCTGATCTGGACATCGGCCTCCTTATTGAACTGGGAGCCATTACACCGAAGACAATTATTGTCA
CAATCGTGCACGACATGCAGGTGGTGGACTCACTGCCCCCGAATCTATTCCAGAAGTACGATACGCCAGT
TGATATCATTGCAACACCCACAGAAATAATCAGGGTGCCAAAGCGCTTGTCTTTCCCCAATGGCGTTTAC
TGGGAGCTGCTGTCCGAGCGCCGTCTAAAAATATTGCCCGTGCTGCAGCAGCTTAAGGAAAGGGAGGAGA
AGGCGGGAAAATCCATATCCCTCAAGGAGGAAGACACCGATGTGGAGCAACATCAAAACAACAGACGCCG
CCGTGGGCCTGTGCGCCGGCGCATCCAACGAGGAAACCCAGGTCGCACCACTTCGCAGACTGACAACGAA
CAGCCGCAGGGCGAGACTGCTCAGAAACGCACTCCGCGGCGCAAAGGTCGTTTCGTCAATCGCCGCAGAC
GTACAACTAAGTCTGAGGGCGATCAGTCTGGTGTGGAAGCAGGTGCTAAAACTGATGATCGTAAGTTACC
AGAGGCTGGCACTGATGAGCGTCGTTCAAAGAAGAACAAGAACAGTGATTTTTGCATTAAGTTGACAAAT
CTGTCTCGTGATATTCGCGTCAAGGACTTAAAGTCGGAGCTCCGCAAACGCGAATGCACTCCGATGTCAA
TTTCTTGGAAGGGACACTTCGGAAAGTGTTTCCTGCACTTTGGAAACCGCAAGGGGGTTCCCAGTACCCA
GGACGACATGGACAAGGTGTTGAAGTCTCTCAACGATCTCTCGCTCACCATTACCACTGGTGGCGAGACA
GCCCCAGCTGCCGCCGCAGGGGAGGGCGGTGAGAAAGCAGAGTCAGCTGAGACTGCAACGCCTGTGCAGA
CCAAGACTATTCTCGTCAACGTAGAACTGATCCAATTTGGCGAGAAGAAAAGTGCTAGCTCCACTGGTGC
CAATGCCGGTGCAGGCGAGGATGGAAAAGCAGACGCGCAAAACGGAGGGGAGGCCGTAACTGTGGCAGGA
GGCGACGTGGGTGGTGCACGCATCGAAGCTGTCGACACCACCACAGTATGAGCGGCCGCTCGAGTCTAGA
GGGCCCGCGGTTCGAAGGTAAGCCTATCCCTAACCCTCTCCTCGGTCTCGATTCTACGCGTACCGGTCAT
CATCACCATCACCATTGAGTTTAAACCCGCTGATCAGCCTCGACTGTGCCTTCTAAGGCCTGAGCTCGCT
GATCAGCCTCGATCGAGGATCCAGACATGATAAGATACATTGATGAGTTTGGACAAACCACAACTAGAAT
GCAGTGAAAAAAATGCTTTATTTGTGAAATTTGTGATGCTATTGCTTTATTTGTAACCATTATAAGCTGC
AATAAACAAGTTAACAACAACAATTGCATTCATTTTATGTTTCAGGTTCAGGGGGAGGTGTGGGAGGTTT
TTTAAAGCAAGTAAAACCTCTACAAATGTGGTATGGCTGATTATGATCAGTCGACCGATGCCCTTGAGAG
CCTTCAACCCAGTCAGCTCCTTCCGGTGGGCGCGGGGCATGACTATCGTCGCCGCACTTATGACTGTCTT
CTTTATCATGCAACTCGTAGGACAGGTGCCGGCAGCGCTCTGGGTCATTTTCGGCGAGGACCGCTTTCGC
TGGAGCGCGACGATGATCGGCCTGTCGCTTGCGGTATTCGGAATCTTGCACGCCCTCGCTCAAGCCTTCG
TCACTGGTCCCGCCACCAAACGTTTCGGCGAGAAGCAGGCCATTATCGCCGGCATGGCGGCCGACGCGCT
GGGCTACGTCTTGCTGGCGTTCGCGACGCGAGGCTGGATGGCCTTCCCCATTATGATTCTTCTCGCTTCC
GGCGGCATCGGGATGCCCGCGTTGCAGGCCATGCTGTCCAGGCAGGTAGATGACGACCATCAGGGACAGC
TTCAAGGATCGCTCGCGGCTCTTACCAGCCAGCAAAAGGCCAGGAACCGTAAAAAGGCCGCGTTGCTGGC
GTTTTTCCATAGGCTCCGCCCCCCTGACGAGCATCACAAAAATCGACGCTCAAGTCAGAGGTGGCGAAAC
CCGACAGGACTATAAAGATACCAGGCGTTTCCCCCTGGAAGCTCCCTCGTGCGCTCTCCTGTTCCGACCC
TGCCGCTTACCGGATACCTGTCCGCCTTTCTCCCTTCGGGAAGCGTGGCGCTTTCTCAATGCTCACGCTG
TAGGTATCTCAGTTCGGTGTAGGTCGTTCGCTCCAAGCTGGGCTGTGTGCACGAACCCCCCGTTCAGCCC
GACCGCTGCGCCTTATCCGGTAACTATCGTCTTGAGTCCAACCCGGTAAGACACGACTTATCGCCACTGG
CAGCAGCCACTGGTAACAGGATTAGCAGAGCGAGGTATGTAGGCGGTGCTACAGAGTTCTTGAAGTGGTG
GCCTAACTACGGCTACACTAGAAGGACAGTATTTGGTATCTGCGCTCTGCTGAAGCCAGTTACCTTCGGA
AAAAGAGTTGGTAGCTCTTGATCCGGCAAACAAACCACCGCTGGTAGCGGTGGTTTTTTTGTTTGCAAGC
AGCAGATTACGCGCAGAAAAAAAGGATCTCAAGAAGATCCTTTGATCTTTTCTACGGGGTCTGACGCTCA
GTGGAACGAAAACTCACGTTAAGGGATTTTGGTCATGAGATTATCAAAAAGGATCTTCACCTAGATCCTT
TTAAATTAAAAATGAAGTTTTAAATCAATCTAAAGTATATATGAGTAAACTTGGTCTGACAGTTACCAAT
GCTTAATCAGTGAGGCACCTATCTCAGCGATCTGTCTATTTCGTTCATCCATAGTTGCCTGACTCCCCGT
CGTGTAGATAACTACGATACGGGAGGGCTTACCATCTGGCCCCAGTGCTGCAATGATACCGCGAGACCCA
CGCTCACCGGCTCCAGATTTATCAGCAATAAACCAGCCAGCCGGAAGGGCCGAGCGCAGAAGTGGTCCTG
CAACTTTATCCGCCTCCATCCAGTCTATTAATTGTTGCCGGGAAGCTAGAGTAAGTAGTTCGCCAGTTAA
TAGTTTGCGCAACGTTGTTGCCATTGCTGCAGGCATCGTGGTGTCACGCTCGTCGTTTGGTATGGCTTCA
TTCAGCTCCGGTTCCCAACGATCAAGGCGAGTTACATGATCCCCCATGTTGTGCAAAAAAGCGGTTAGCT
CCTTCGGTCCTCCGATCGTTGTCAGAAGTAAGTTGGCCGCAGTGTTATCACTCATGGTTATGGCAGCACT
GCATAATTCTCTTACTGTCATGCCATCCGTAAGATGCTTTTCTGTGACTGGTGAGTACTCAACCAAGTCA
TTCTGAGAATAGTGTATGCGGCGACCGAGTTGCTCTTGCCCGGCGTCAACACGGGATAATACCGCGCCAC
ATAGCAGAACTTTAAAAGTGCTCATCATTGGAAAACGTTCTTCGGGGCGAAAACTCTCAAGGATCTTACC
GCTGTTGAGATCCAGTTCGATGTAACCCACTCGTGCACCCAACTGATCTTCAGCATCTTTTACTTTCACC
AGCGTTTCTGGGTGAGCAAAAACAGGAAGGCAAAATGCCGCAAAAAAGGGAATAAGGGCGACACGGAAAT
GTTGAATACTCATACTCTTCCTTTTTCAATATTATTGAAGCATTTATCAGGGTTATTGTCTCATGAGCGG
ATACATATTTGAATGTATTTAGAAAAATAAACAAATAGGGGTTCCGCGCACATTTCCCCGAAAAGTGCCA
CCTGACGTCTAAGAAACCATTATTATCATGACATTAACCTATAAAAATAGGCGTATCACGAGGCCCTTTC
GT
Features (pLannotate 1.2.2; 9 found; start..end, strand, type, name):
     56..2568    +  promoter       Ac5 promoter: Drosophila melanogaster actin 5C promoter
   2588..3304    +  CDS            EGFP: EGFP is a basic (constitutively fluorescent) green fluorescent protein published in 1996, derived from Aequorea victoria. It is reported to be a rapidly-maturing weak dimer with moderate acid sensitivity.
   4987..5028    +  CDS            V5 tag: epitope tag from simian virus 5
   5128..5262    -  polyA_signal   SV40 poly(A) signal: SV40 polyadenylation signal
   5285..5369    -  CDS            large T antigen (fragment): large T antigen from SV40 (simian virus 40)
   5370..5840    +  CDS            TcR (fragment): tetracycline efflux protein; tet; confers resistance to tetracycline
   5884..6472    -  rep_origin     ori: high-copy-number ColE1/pMB1/pBR322/pUC origin of replication
   6643..7503    -  CDS            AmpR: β-lactamase; bla; confers resistance to ampicillin, carbenicillin, and related antibiotics
   7504..7608    -  promoter       AmpR promoter: bla
