[The description below was written by a language model from this plasmid's Addgene catalogue record and pLannotate feature annotations shown in this document.]
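Description:
pAc5.1B-EGFP-DmGrowl_O is a 7.7 kb insect expression plasmid for producing the Drosophila melanogaster protein Growl (the product of the gene lost, CG14648) as a fluorescent fusion. The catalogue lists the backbone as unknown, although the name and the annotated parts point to a pAc5.1-type vector. In bacteria it is maintained through a ColE1/pUC-type origin and selected with ampicillin via the β-lactamase gene and its bla promoter. The record calls it low copy, whereas the origin is annotated as a high-copy type. Short fragments of a tetracycline resistance gene and of SV40 large T antigen are also detected; these look like non-functional backbone remnants. No selectable marker for insect cells is annotated.

The expression cassette is driven by the Drosophila actin 5C (Ac5) promoter, a strong constitutive promoter widely used in fly cell culture. An EGFP coding sequence lies immediately downstream. It is followed by an unannotated stretch of roughly 1.7 kb that presumably holds the DmGrowl open reading frame, which the depositor notes was taken from transcript variant A. This arrangement would place EGFP at the N-terminus of Growl. A V5 epitope tag from the vector sits after this region, but the record does not show whether it is in frame or cut off by a stop codon. An SV40 polyadenylation signal terminates the cassette, although it is annotated on the opposite strand.

The stated purpose is insect expression of DmGrowl, and the EGFP fusion would suit localisation or pull-down experiments in transfected cells. The sequence is depositor-supplied and may be theoretical or only partly confirmed.
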