Addgene plasmid #147066: pAc5.1B-EGFP-DmGrowl_O
Purpose: Insect Expression of DmGrowl
Depositing lab: Elisa Izaurralde. Depositing organization: Max Planck Institute for Developmental Biology.
Backbone
  Vector backbone: Unknown
  Vector type: Insect Expression
Growth in bacteria
  Bacterial resistance: Ampicillin, 100 μg/mL
  Growth temperature: 37°C
  Growth strain: DH5alpha
  Copy number: Low Copy
Gene/Insert
  Gene/Insert name: DmGrowl
  Species: D. melanogaster (fly)
  Entrez Gene: lost (a.k.a. Dmel_CG14648, CG14648, Dmel\CG14648, Growl, anon-WO0118547.126, growl, nev)
  Cloning method: Unknown
Terms and licenses: Academic/Nonprofit Terms; Industry Terms: Not Available to Industry
Depositor comments: ORF extracted from variant A NCBI: NM_141209.2 Plasmids from this collection were made available to the research community and donated after the lab closed. Please note that the sequence provided by the depositing laboratory may be theoretical/predicted or based on Sanger sequencing results. There may be discrepancies between sequencing results obtained by Addgene and the depositor sequence. If an Addgene verified sequence is not available, please contact before placing your order to request that our lab fully sequence the plasmid.
How to cite: pAc5.1B-EGFP-DmGrowl_O was a gift from Elisa Izaurralde (Addgene plasmid # 147066 ; http://n2t.net/addgene:147066 ; RRID:Addgene_147066)
